Addgene plasmid #199062: pGLDV_2 [18o2G]
Purpose: (Empty Backbone) Odd assembly vector with sfGFP dropout for Odd level assemblies
Depositing lab: Charlie Gilbert & Nili Ostrov & Cultivarium Tools. Depositing organization: Cultivarium, Convergent Research. Publication: A scalable framework for high-throughput identification of functional origins of replication in non-model bacteria. Gilbert C, Brumwell SL, Crits-Christoph A, Kang SC, Martin-Moldes Z, Alsharif W, Esmurria A, Nguyen M-A, Lee HH, Ostrov N. bioRxiv 2023.05.19.541510 10.1101/2023.05.19.541510.
Backbone
  Vector backbone: n/a
  Vector type: Synthetic Biology
Growth in bacteria
  Bacterial resistance: Ampicillin, 100 μg/mL
  Growth temperature: 37°C
  Growth strain: E. coli Zymo 10B
  Growth instructions: Supplement LB growth medium with 2% glucose (w/v)
  Copy number: High Copy
Gene/Insert
  Gene/Insert name: None
Resource information
  A portion of this plasmid was derived from a plasmid made by: Jim Haseloff (Pollak et al. 2018 https://doi.org/10.1111/nph.15625)
Terms and licenses: Academic/Nonprofit Terms; Industry Terms: Not Available to Industry
Depositor comments: For standard propagation, supplement LB growth medium with 2% glucose (w/v) to repress sfYFP dropout expression, otherwise escape mutants may arise.
How to cite: pGLDV_2 [18o2G] was a gift from Charlie Gilbert & Nili Ostrov & Cultivarium Tools (Addgene plasmid # 199062 ; http://n2t.net/addgene:199062 ; RRID:Addgene_199062)
