[The description below was written by a language model from this plasmid's Addgene catalogue record and pLannotate feature annotations shown in this document.]
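Description:
pGLDV_2 [18o2G] is a 3,388 nt empty-backbone synthetic biology vector that serves as an "Odd" level acceptor in a hierarchical, alternating odd/even DNA assembly scheme. The record notes that part of it derives from an earlier published plasmid toolkit, which is consistent with a Loop-type assembly system, but no named backbone is given. It is propagated in E. coli at high copy from a ColE1/pMB1/pUC-type origin of replication and selected with ampicillin through a β-lactamase (AmpR) gene driven by its native bla promoter.

The plasmid carries no gene of interest. In the cloning position sits a superfolder GFP coding sequence that acts as a dropout marker. When parts are successfully assembled into the vector, the sfGFP cassette is replaced, so correct clones can be told apart from fluorescent colonies that retain the uncut or re-ligated parent vector. The promoter driving the dropout is not annotated. The depositor comments indicate its expression is glucose-repressible and that unrepressed expression can select for escape mutants. Those comments call the dropout "sfYFP", whereas the purpose field and the sequence annotation identify it as sfGFP. The restriction sites and overhangs used for assembly are not recorded in the feature table.

The automated annotation also reports a short attB1-like site between the origin and AmpR and a small lacZα fragment. These are probably residual or incidental matches rather than functional elements, and the record assigns them no role. The associated work concerns high-throughput identification of functional replication origins in non-model bacteria, which suggests the vector is used to build plasmid libraries for that purpose.
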