Features (pLannotate 1.2.2; 6 found; start..end, strand, type, name):
    263..976     +  CDS            superfolder GFP: GFP variant that folds robustly even when fused to poorly folded proteins (Pédelacq et al., 2006)
   1412..2000    -  rep_origin     ori: high-copy-number ColE1/pMB1/pBR322/pUC origin of replication
   2117..2141    -  protein_bind   attB1: mutant version of attB; recombination site for the Gateway® BP reaction BP Clonase™
   2241..3101    -  CDS            AmpR: β-lactamase; bla; confers resistance to ampicillin, carbenicillin, and related antibiotics
   3102..3206    -  promoter       AmpR promoter: bla
   3293..3336    -  CDS            lacZα (fragment): LacZα fragment of β-galactosidase; lacZ fragment
>Addgene plasmid #199062 | pGLDV_2 [18o2G] | addgene full sequence | sequence record 397979 | Addgene NGS Result
TAGCGTGCGAACAGCACGCTATTGTTGTATCATTACTCGCATCCATTCTCAGGCTGTCTCGTCTCGTCTC
CGAGCTCTTCAGCAAGGAGTGAGACCGAAAGTGAAACGTGATTTCATGCGTCATTTTGAACATTTTGTAA
ATCTTATTTAATAATGTGTGCGGCAATTCACATTTAATTTATGAATGTTTTCTTAACATCGCGGCAACTC
AAGAAACGGCAGGTTCGGATCTTAGCTACTAGAGAAAGAGGAGAAATACTAGATGCGTAAAGGCGAAGAA
CTGTTCACTGGTGTCGTCCCTATTCTGGTGGAACTGGATGGTGATGTCAACGGTCATAAGTTTTCCGTGC
GTGGCGAGGGTGAAGGTGACGCAACTAATGGTAAACTGACGCTGAAGTTCATCTGTACTACTGGTAAACT
GCCGGTTCCTTGGCCGACTCTGGTAACGACGCTGACTTATGGTGTTCAGTGCTTTGCTCGTTATCCGGAC
CATATGAAGCAGCATGACTTCTTCAAGTCCGCCATGCCGGAAGGCTATGTGCAGGAACGCACGATTTCCT
TTAAGGATGACGGCACGTACAAAACGCGTGCGGAAGTGAAATTTGAAGGCGATACCCTGGTAAACCGCAT
TGAGCTGAAAGGCATTGACTTTAAAGAGGACGGCAATATCCTGGGCCATAAGCTGGAATACAATTTTAAC
AGCCACAATGTTTACATCACCGCCGATAAACAAAAAAATGGCATTAAAGCGAATTTTAAAATTCGCCACA
ACGTGGAGGATGGCAGCGTGCAGCTGGCTGATCACTACCAGCAAAACACTCCAATCGGTGATGGTCCTGT
TCTGCTGCCAGACAATCACTATCTGAGCACGCAAAGCGTTCTGTCTAAAGATCCGAACGAGAAACGCGAT
CATATGGTTCTGCTGGAGTTCGTAACCGCAGCGGGCATCACGCATGGTATGGATGAACTGTACAAATGAT
TCAGCCAAAAAACTTAAGACCGCCGGTCTTGTCCACTACCTTGCAGTAATGCGGTGGACAGGATCGGCGG
TTTTCTTTTCTCTTCTCAAGGTCTCACGCTATACTGAAGAGCACCCCAGGATACATAGATTACCACAACT
CCGAGCCCTTCCACCTAGCGTGCTAACCACGCACGCTATTGTTGTATAGGCTAGGTGGAGGCTCAGTGAT
GATAAGTCTGCGATGGTGGATGCATGTGTCATGGTCATAGCTGTTTCCTGTGTGAAATTGTTATCCGCTC
AGAGGGCACAATCCTATTCCGCGCTATCCGACAATCTCCAAGACATTAGGTGGAGTTCAGTTCGGCGTAT
GGCATATGTCGCTGGAAAGAACATGTGAGCAAAAGGCCAGCAAAAGGCCAGGAACCGTAAAAAGGCCGCG
TTGCTGGCGTTTTTCCATAGGCTCCGCCCCCCTGACGAGCATCACAAAAATCGACGCTCAAGTCAGAGGT
GGCGAAACCCGACAGGACTATAAAGATACCAGGCGTTTCCCCCTGGAAGCTCCCTCGTGCGCTCTCCTGT
TCCGACCCTGCCGCTTACCGGATACCTGTCCGCCTTTCTCCCTTCGGGAAGCGTGGCGCTTTCTCATAGC
TCACGCTGTAGGTATCTCAGTTCGGTGTAGGTCGTTCGCTCCAAGCTGGGCTGTGTGCACGAACCCCCCG
TTCAGCCCGACCGCTGCGCCTTATCCGGTAACTATCGTCTTGAGTCCAACCCGGTAAGACACGACTTATC
GCCACTGGCAGCAGCCACTGGTAACAGGATTAGCAGAGCGAGGTATGTAGGCGGTGCTACAGAGTTCTTG
AAGTGGTGGCCTAACTACGGCTACACTAGAAGAACAGTATTTGGTATCTGCGCTCTGCTGAAGCCAGTTA
CCTTCGGAAAAAGAGTTGGTAGCTCTTGATCCGGCAAACAAACCACCGCTGGTAGCGGTGGTTTTTTTGT
TTGCAAGCAGCAGATTACGCGCAGAAAAAAAGGATCTCAAGAAGATCCTTTGATCTTTTCTACGGGGTCT
GACGCTCTATTCAACAAAGCCGCCGTCCCGTCAAGTCAGCGTAAATGGGTAGGGGGCTTCAAATCGTCCT
CGTGATACCAATTCGGAGCCTGCTTTTTTGTACAAACTTGTTGATAATGGCAATTCAAGGATCTTCACCT
AGATCCTTTTAAATTAAAAATGAAGTTTTAAATCAATCTAAAGTATATATGAGTAAACTTGGTCTGACAG
TTACCAATGCTTAATCAGTGAGGCACCTATCTCAGCGATCTGTCTATTTCGTTCATCCATAGTTGCCTGA
CTCCCCGTCGTGTAGATAACTACGATACGGGAGGGCTTACCATCTGGCCCCAGTGCTGCAATGATACCGC
GAGAGCCACGCTCACCGGCTCCAGATTTATCAGCAATAAACCAGCCAGCCGGAAGGGCCGAGCGCAGAAG
TGGTCCTGCAACTTTATCCGCCTCCATCCAGTCTATTAATTGTTGCCGGGAAGCTAGAGTAAGTAGTTCG
CCAGTTAATAGTTTGCGCAACGTTGTTGCCATTGCTACAGGCATCGTGGTGTCACGCTCGTCGTTTGGTA
TGGCTTCATTCAGCTCCGGTTCCCAACGATCAAGGCGAGTTACATGATCCCCCATGTTGTGCAAAAAAGC
GGTTAGCTCCTTCGGTCCTCCGATCGTTGTCAGAAGTAAGTTGGCCGCAGTGTTATCACTCATGGTTATG
GCAGCACTGCATAATTCTCTTACTGTCATGCCATCCGTAAGATGCTTTTCTGTGACTGGTGAGTACTCAA
CCAAGTCATTCTGAGAATAGTGTATGCGGCGACCGAGTTGCTCTTGCCCGGCGTCAATACGGGATAATAC
CGCGCCACATAGCAGAACTTTAAAAGTGCTCATCATTGGAAAACGTTCTTCGGGGCGAAAACTCTCAAGG
ATCTTACCGCTGTTGAGATCCAGTTCGATGTAACCCACTCGTGCACCCAACTGATCTTCAGCATCTTTTA
CTTTCACCAGCGTTTCTGGGTGAGCAAAAACAGGAAGGCAAAATGCCGCAAAAAAGGGAATAAGGGCGAC
ACGGAAATGTTGAATACTCATACTCTTCCTTTTTCAATATTATTGAAGCATTTATCAGGGTTATTGTCTC
ATGAGCGGATACATATTTGAATGTATTTAGAAAAATAAACAAATAGGGGTTCCGCGCACATTTCCCCGAA
AAGTGCCAGATACCTGAAACAAAACCCATCGTACGGCCAAGGAAGTCTCCAATAACTGTGATCCACCACA
AGCGCCAGGGTTTTCCCAGTCACGACGTTGTAAAACGACGGCCAGTCATGCATAATCCGCACGCATCTGG
AATAAGGAAGTGCCATTCCGCCTGACCT
